>Addgene plasmid #100685 | YCe1905 HC_Kan_DmrA_p21 | depositor full sequence | sequence record 189608 | YCe1905 HC_Kan_DmrA_p21 sequence 2140 bps
CTGCTATGGAGGTCAGGTATGATTTAAATGGTCAGTATTGAGCGATATCTAGAGAATTCGTCACGTCTCG
TGGAGGAGTGCAGGTGGAAACCATCTCCCCAGGCGACGGGCGCACCTTCCCCAAGCGCGGCCAGACCTGC
GTGGTGCACTACACCGGGATGCTTGAAGATGGAAAGAAATTTGATTCCTCCCGGGACAGAAACAAGCCCT
TTAAGTTTATGCTAGGCAAGCAGGAGGTGATCCGAGGCTGGGAAGAAGGGGTTGCCCAGATGAGTGTGGG
TCAGAGAGCCAAACTGACTATATCTCCAGATTATGCCTATGGTGCCACTGGGCACCCAGGCATCATCCCA
CCACATGCCACTCTCGTCTTCGATGTGGAGCTTCTAAAACTGGAATAATAAGTTGCGAGACGAAAACGAA
TTCAAGCTTGATATCATTCAGGACGAGCCTCAGACTCCAGCGTAACTGGACTGCAATCAACTCACTGGCT
CACCTTCACGGGTGGGCCTTTCTTCGGTAGAAAATCAAAGGATCTTCTTGAGATCCTTTTTTTCTGCGCG
TAATCTGCTGCTTGCAAACAAAAAAACCACCGCTACCAGCGGTGGTTTGTTTGCCGGATCAAGAGCTACC
AACTCTTTTTCCGAGGTAACTGGCTTCAGCAGAGCGCAGATACCAAATACTGTTCTTCTAGTGTAGCCGT
AGTTAGGCCACCACTTCAAGAACTCTGTAGCACCGCCTACATACCTCGCTCTGCTAATCCTGTTACCAGT
GGCTGCTGCCAGTGGCGATAAGTCGTGTCTTACCGGGTTGGACTCAAGACGATAGTTACCGGATAAGGCG
CAGCGGTCGGGCTGAACGGGGGGTTCGTGCACACAGCCCAGCTTGGAGCGAACGACCTACACCGAACTGA
GATACCTACAGCGTGAGCTATGAGAAAGCGCCACGCTTCCCGAAGGGAGAAAGGCGGACAGGTATCCGGT
AAGCGGCAGGGTCGGAACAGGAGAGCGCACGAGGGAGCTTCCAGGGGGAAACGCCTGGTATCTTTATAGT
CCTGTCGGGTTTCGCCACCTCTGACTTGAGCATCGATTTTTGTGATGCTCGTCAGGGGGGCGGAGCCTAT
GGAAAAACGCCAGCAACGCAGAAAGGCCCACCCGAAGGTGAGCCAGGTGATTACATTTGGGCCCTCATTA
GAAAAACTCATCGAGCATCAAGTGAAACTGCAATTTATTCATATCAGGATTATCAATACCATATTTTTGA
AAAAGCCGTTTCTGTAATGAAGGAGAAAACTCACCGAGGCAGTTCCATAGGATGGCAAGATCCTGGTATC
GGTCTGCGATTCCGACTCGTCCAACATCAATACAACCTATTAATTTCCCCTCGTCAAAAATAAGGTTATC
AAGTGAGAAATCACCATGAGTGACGACTGAATCCGGTGAGAATGGCAAAAGCTTATGCATTTCTTTCCAG
ACTTGTTCAACAGGCCAGCCATTACGCTCGTCATCAAAATCACTCGCACCAACCAAACCGTTATTCATTC
GTGATTGCGCCTGAGCGAGACGAAATACGCGATCGCCGTTAAAAGGACAATTACAAACAGGAATCGAATG
CAACCGGCGCAGGAACACTGCCAGCGCATCAACAATATTTTCACCTGAATCAGGATATTCTTCTAATACC
TGGAATGCTGTTTTCCCTGGGATCGCAGTGGTGAGTAACCATGCATCATCAGGAGTACGGATAAAATGCT
TGATGGTCGGAAGAGGCATAAATTCCGTCAGCCAGTTTAGCCTGACCATCTCATCTGTAACATCATTGGC
AACGCTACCTTTGCCATGTTTCAGAAACAACTCTGGCGCATCGGGCTTCCCATACAATCGATAGATTGTC
GCACCTGATTGCCCGACATTATCGCGAGCCCATTTATACCCATATAAATCAGCATCCATGTTGGAATTTA
ATCGCGGCCTCGAGCAAGACGTTTCCCGTTGAATATGGCTCATTTTAGCTTCCTTAGCTCCTGAAAATCT
CGATAACTCAAAAAATACGCCCGGTAGTGATCTTATTTCATTATGGTGAAAGTTGGAACCTCTTACGTGC
CGATCAAGTCAAAAGCCTCCGGTCGGAGGCTTTTGACTTT
Features (pLannotate 1.2.2; 7 found; start..end, strand, type, name):
     75..395     +  CDS            DmrB: F36V mutant of FK506-binding protein FKBP12 binds synthetic ligands that do not bind wild-type FKBP
    487..516     +  terminator     T3Te terminator: phage T3 early transcription terminator
    538..1125    +  rep_origin     ori: high-copy-number ColE1/pMB1/pBR322/pUC origin of replication
   1137..1164    -  terminator     T7Te terminator: phage T7 early transcription terminator
   1188..2003    -  CDS            KanR: aminoglycoside phosphotransferase; aph(3')-Ia; confers resistance to kanamycin in bacteria or G418 (Geneticin®) in eukaryotes
   2004..2106    -  promoter       cat promoter: promoter of the E. coli cat gene encoding chloramphenicol acetyltransferase
   2107..2138    -  terminator     tonB terminator: bidirectional E. coli tonB-P14 transcription terminator
