>Addgene plasmid #100685 | YCe1905 HC_Kan_DmrA_p21 | addgene full sequence | sequence record 192896 | Addgene NGS Result
TACCTGACCTCCATAGCAGAAAGTCAAAAGCCTCCGACCGGAGGCTTTTGACTTGATCGGCACGTAAGAG
GTTCCAACTTTCACCATAATGAAATAAGATCACTACCGGGCGTATTTTTTGAGTTATCGAGATTTTCAGG
AGCTAAGGAAGCTAAAATGAGCCATATTCAACGGGAAACGTCTTGCTCGAGGCCGCGATTAAATTCCAAC
ATGGATGCTGATTTATATGGGTATAAATGGGCTCGCGATAATGTCGGGCAATCAGGTGCGACAATCTATC
GATTGTATGGGAAGCCCGATGCGCCAGAGTTGTTTCTGAAACATGGCAAAGGTAGCGTTGCCAATGATGT
TACAGATGAGATGGTCAGGCTAAACTGGCTGACGGAATTTATGCCTCTTCCGACCATCAAGCATTTTATC
CGTACTCCTGATGATGCATGGTTACTCACCACTGCGATCCCAGGGAAAACAGCATTCCAGGTATTAGAAG
AATATCCTGATTCAGGTGAAAATATTGTTGATGCGCTGGCAGTGTTCCTGCGCCGGTTGCATTCGATTCC
TGTTTGTAATTGTCCTTTTAACGGCGATCGCGTATTTCGTCTCGCTCAGGCGCAATCACGAATGAATAAC
GGTTTGGTTGGTGCGAGTGATTTTGATGACGAGCGTAATGGCTGGCCTGTTGAACAAGTCTGGAAAGAAA
TGCATAAGCTTTTGCCATTCTCACCGGATTCAGTCGTCACTCATGGTGATTTCTCACTTGATAACCTTAT
TTTTGACGAGGGGAAATTAATAGGTTGTATTGATGTTGGACGAGTCGGAATCGCAGACCGATACCAGGAT
CTTGCCATCCTATGGAACTGCCTCGGTGAGTTTTCTCCTTCATTACAGAAACGGCTTTTTCAAAAATATG
GTATTGATAATCCTGATATGAATAAATTGCAGTTTCACTTGATGCTCGATGAGTTTTTCTGAGGGCCCAA
ATGTAATCACCTGGCTCACCTTCGGGTGGGCCTTTCTGCGTTGCTGGCGTTTTTCCATAGGCTCCGCCCC
CCTGACGAGCATCACAAAAATCGATGCTCAAGTCAGAGGTGGCGAAACCCGACAGGACTATAAAGATACC
AGGCGTTTCCCCCTGGAAGCTCCCTCGTGCGCTCTCCTGTTCCGACCCTGCCGCTTACCGGATACCTGTC
CGCCTTTCTCCCTTCGGGAAGCGTGGCGCTTTCTCATAGCTCACGCTGTAGGTATCTCAGTTCGGTGTAG
GTCGTTCGCTCCAAGCTGGGCTGTGTGCACGAACCCCCCGTTCAGCCCGACCGCTGCGCCTTATCCGGTA
ACTATCGTCTTGAGTCCAACCCGGTAAGACACGACTTATCGCCACTGGCAGCAGCCACTGGTAACAGGAT
TAGCAGAGCGAGGTATGTAGGCGGTGCTACAGAGTTCTTGAAGTGGTGGCCTAACTACGGCTACACTAGA
AGAACAGTATTTGGTATCTGCGCTCTGCTGAAGCCAGTTACCTCGGAAAAAGAGTTGGTAGCTCTTGATC
CGGCAAACAAACCACCGCTGGTAGCGGTGGTTTTTTTGTTTGCAAGCAGCAGATTACGCGCAGAAAAAAA
GGATCTCAAGAAGATCCTTTGATTTTCTACCGAAGAAAGGCCCACCCGTGAAGGTGAGCCAGTGAGTTGA
TTGCAGTCCAGTTACGCTGGAGTCTGAGGCTCGTCCTGAATGATATCAAGCTTGAATTCGTTTCGTCTCG
CAACTTATTATTCCAGTTTTAGAAGCTCCACATCGAAGACGAGAGTGGCATGTGGTGGGATGATGCCTGG
GTGCCCAGTGGCACCATAGGCATAATCTGGAGATATAGTCAGTTTGGCTCTCTGACCCACACTCATCTGG
GCAACCCCTTCTTCCCAGCCTCGGATCACCTCCTGCTTGCCTAGCATAAACTTAAAGGGCTTGTTTCTGT
CCCGGGAGGAATCAAATTTCTTTCCATCTTCAAGCATCCCGGTGTAGTGCACCACGCAGGTCTGGCCGCG
CTTGGGGAAGGTGCGCCCGTCGCCTGGGGAGATGGTTTCCACCTGCACTCCTCCACGAGACGTGACGAAT
TCTCTAGATATCGCTCAATACTGACCATTTAAATCA
Features (pLannotate 1.2.2; 7 found; start..end, strand, type, name):
     22..53      +  terminator     tonB terminator: bidirectional E. coli tonB-P14 transcription terminator
     54..156     +  promoter       cat promoter: promoter of the E. coli cat gene encoding chloramphenicol acetyltransferase
    157..970     +  CDS            KanR (fragment): aminoglycoside phosphotransferase; aph(3')-Ia; confers resistance to kanamycin in bacteria or G418 (Geneticin®) in eukaryotes
    993..1020    +  terminator     T7Te terminator: phage T7 early transcription terminator
   1032..1619    -  rep_origin     ori: high-copy-number ColE1/pMB1/pBR322/pUC origin of replication
   1641..1670    -  terminator     T3Te terminator: phage T3 early transcription terminator
   1761..2081    -  CDS            DmrB: F36V mutant of FK506-binding protein FKBP12 binds synthetic ligands that do not bind wild-type FKBP
