[The description below was written by a language model from this plasmid's Addgene catalogue record and pLannotate feature annotations shown in this document.]
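Description:
YCe1905 HC_Kan_DmrA_p21 is a small (about 2.1 kb) synthetic-biology part plasmid from the EMMA (Extensible Mammalian Modular Assembly) toolkit, built on the pSMART HC_Kan backbone. It is a storage and donor vector for E. coli rather than an expression construct. It replicates from a high-copy ColE1/pUC-type origin and is selected with kanamycin through an aph(3')-Ia KanR gene that the annotation places under a cat promoter. The backbone is insulated by transcription terminators (tonB, T7Te and T3Te) flanking the marker, origin and cloning region, which limits read-through into or out of the insert. No mammalian promoter, polyadenylation signal or other eukaryotic regulatory element is annotated, as expected for a part that supplies only one module of a larger assembly.

The payload is DmrA, a synthetic, chemically inducible dimerization domain formatted to occupy position 21 of the EMMA assembly scheme. According to the depositor, DmrA pairs with DmrC in the presence of a heterodimerizer ligand, so that proteins fused to the two domains can be brought together on demand. Both feature tables, one from the depositor sequence and one from the repository's sequencing result, label the roughly 320 bp coding region as DmrB, the F36V mutant of FKBP12. This probably reflects the close similarity of these FKBP12-derived domains in automated annotation, but the record does not resolve the discrepancy. The two sequence records show the same parts in opposite orientations and differ by a few nucleotides in length. The cloning sites flanking the part are not recorded. The part is intended to be combined with other EMMA modules into mammalian expression vectors that encode a DmrA-tagged fusion protein.
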