Addgene plasmid #100685: YCe1905 HC_Kan_DmrA_p21
Purpose: part designed to occupy position 21 of EMMA. Functional category: Dimerization domain
Depositing lab: Yizhi Cai. Depositing organization: University of Edinburgh. Publication: EMMA: An Extensible Mammalian Modular Assembly Toolkit for the Rapid Design and Production of Diverse Expression Vectors. Martella A, Matjusaitis M, Auxillos J, Pollard SM, Cai Y. ACS Synth Biol. 2017 Apr 24. doi: 10.1021/acssynbio.7b00016. PubMed 28418644.
Backbone
  Vector backbone: pSMART HC_Kan
  Vector type: Synthetic Biology
Growth in bacteria
  Bacterial resistance: Kanamycin, 50 μg/mL
  Growth temperature: 37°C
  Growth strain: DH5alpha
  Copy number: High Copy
Gene/Insert
  Gene/Insert name: DmrA
  Species: Synthetic
  Cloning method: Restriction Enzyme; 5′ cloning site Unknown (unknown if destroyed); 3′ cloning site Unknown (unknown if destroyed)
Terms and licenses: Academic/Nonprofit Terms; Industry Terms: Not Available to Industry
Depositor comments: DmrA is a chemically inducible dimerization domain.It dimerizes with DmrC in presence of heterodimerizer. iDimerizeTM Inducible Heterodimer System - Clontech
How to cite: YCe1905 HC_Kan_DmrA_p21 was a gift from Yizhi Cai (Addgene plasmid # 100685 ; http://n2t.net/addgene:100685 ; RRID:Addgene_100685)
